Addgene plasmid #75393: pLH-sgRNA1-PP7-boxB
Purpose: sgRNA1-PP7-boxB
Depositing lab: Thoru Pederson. Depositing organization: University of Massachusetts, Worcester. Publication: Multiplexed labeling of genomic loci with dCas9 and engineered sgRNAs using CRISPRainbow. Ma H, Tu LC, Naseri A, Huisman M, Zhang S, Grunwald D, Pederson T. Nat Biotechnol. 2016 Apr 18. doi: 10.1038/nbt.3526. PubMed 27088723.
Backbone
  Vector backbone: pLKO.1
  Backbone size w/o insert (bp): 8000
  Total vector size (bp): 8318
  Vector type: Mammalian Expression, Lentiviral, CRISPR
Growth in bacteria
  Bacterial resistance: Ampicillin, 100 μg/mL
  Growth temperature: 37°C
  Growth strain: ccdB Survival
  Copy number: High Copy
Gene/Insert
  Gene/Insert name: sgRNA1-2XPP7-boxB
  Species: Synthetic
  Insert size (bp): 116
  Promoter: U6
  Tag / fusion protein: no
  Cloning method: Restriction Enzyme; 5′ cloning site Sbf I (not destroyed); 3′ cloning site EcoR I (not destroyed)
  Sequencing primers: 5′ cccttcaccgagggcctatttccc; 3′ CTATTCTTTCCCCTGCACTGTACCC
Terms and licenses: Academic/Nonprofit Terms; Industry Terms: Not Available to Industry
Depositor comments: Want all of the CRISPRainbow constructs? Request the set here: https://www.addgene.org/kits/pederson-crisprainbow/
How to cite: pLH-sgRNA1-PP7-boxB was a gift from Thoru Pederson (Addgene plasmid # 75393 ; http://n2t.net/addgene:75393 ; RRID:Addgene_75393)
