[The description below was written by a language model from this plasmid's Addgene catalogue record and pLannotate feature annotations shown in this document.]
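Description:
pLH-sgRNA1-PP7-boxB is a pLKO.1-derived, third-generation-style lentiviral vector for expressing an engineered Streptococcus pyogenes Cas9 guide RNA in mammalian cells. It is one of the CRISPRainbow constructs developed for multiplexed labeling of genomic loci with dCas9. It is propagated in E. coli through a high-copy ColE1/pUC origin with ampicillin selection, and it also carries f1 and SV40 origins. The viral portion consists of an RSV promoter driving a truncated HIV-1 5' LTR, the Ψ packaging signal, RRE, cPPT/CTS and a truncated 3' LTR followed by an SV40 polyadenylation signal. This allows the transcript to be packaged into particles when helper functions are supplied in trans.

The payload is a human U6 (RNA polymerase III) promoter upstream of a synthetic sgRNA scaffold. According to the catalogue entry, the scaffold is modified with PP7 and boxB RNA hairpins. The feature table annotates the boxB element, which is the binding site for the λ N peptide, embedded between scaffold fragments, but it does not separately annotate PP7. Such hairpins recruit fluorescent proteins fused to the matching RNA-binding partners, so a dCas9-bound locus takes on a colour defined by its guide.

Between the U6 promoter and the scaffold lies a ccdB toxin cassette with a ccdA fragment, which explains the need for a ccdB-resistant host strain. It presumably serves as a counter-selectable stuffer that is replaced when a targeting spacer is cloned in, although the record does not state this. No specific target sequence is given. A human PGK promoter drives hph, providing hygromycin selection of transduced cells. The sequenced record (8,307 nt) is slightly shorter than the listed total size of 8,318 bp.
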