Features (pLannotate 1.2.2; 32 found; start..end, strand, type, name):
    405..497     +  CDS            lacI (fragment): lac repressor; lacI; The lac repressor binds to the lac operator to inhibit transcription in E. coli. This inhibition can be relieved by adding lactose or isopropyl-β-D-thiogalactopyranoside (IPTG).
    510..531     +  protein_bind   CAP binding site: CAP binding activates transcription in the presence of cAMP. E. coli catabolite activator protein
    546..576     +  promoter       lac promoter: promoter for the E. coli lac operon
    584..600     +  protein_bind   lac operator: The lac repressor binds to the lac operator to inhibit transcription in E. coli. This inhibition can be relieved by adding lactose or isopropyl-β-D-thiogalactopyranoside (IPTG). lac repressor encoded by lacI
    645..663     +  promoter       T3 promoter: promoter for bacteriophage T3 RNA polymerase
    691..917     +  promoter       RSV promoter: Rous sarcoma virus enhancer/promoter
    918..1098    +  LTR            5' LTR (truncated): truncated 5' long terminal repeat (LTR) from HIV-1
   1145..1270    +  misc_feature   HIV-1 Ψ: packaging signal of human immunodeficiency virus type 1
   1254..1617    +  CDS            HIV-1 gag (fragment): gag protein from human immunodeficiency virus 1; gag
   1763..1996    +  misc_feature   RRE: The Rev response element (RRE) of HIV-1 allows for Rev-dependent mRNA export from the nucleus to the cytoplasm.
   2373..2473    +  CDS            Rev (fragment): human immunodeficiency virus 1 (HIV-1) Rev protein; rev; enhances nuclear export of unspliced and incompletely spliced viral mRNAs
   2523..2763    +  promoter       U6 promoter: RNA polymerase III promoter for human U6 snRNA
   2783..2858    +  intron         PDK intron (fragment): pdk; modified pyruvate orthophosphate dikinase intron from Flaveria trinervia 3.0
   2949..3107    +  CDS            ccdA (fragment): CCDA_ECO57 - Also known as H, letA. Experimental evidence at protein level: Swiss-Prot protein existence level 1. Antitoxin component of a type II toxin-antitoxin (TA) system which inhibits the post-segregational killing (PSK) of plasmid-free cells, also referred to as a plasmid addiction system. Binds to and blocks the activity of CcdB; will also remove bound CcdB protein from the CcdB-GyrA complex by forming a CcdA-CcdB complex, a process termed rejuvenation. Functions as a transcriptional corepressor for the ccdAB operon, repression also requires CcdB (By similarity). From Escherichia coli
   3112..3414    +  CDS            ccdB: CCDB_ECOLI - Also known as G, letB, letD. Experimental evidence at protein level: Swiss-Prot protein existence level 1. Toxic component of a type II toxin-antitoxin (TA) system, functioning in plasmid maintainence. Responsible for the post- segregational killing (PSK) of plasmid-free cells, also referred to as a plasmid addiction system. Half-life of over 2 hours. Cell killing by CcdB is accompanied by filamentation, defects in chromosome and plasmid segregation, defects in cell division, formation of anucleate cells, decreased DNA synthesis and plasmid loss. Interferes with the activity of DN
   3479..3515    +  misc_RNA       gRNA scaffold (fragment): guide RNA scaffold for the Streptococcus pyogenes CRISPR/Cas9 system
   3515..3533    +  protein_bind   boxB: λ N peptide binding site consisting of an RNA hairpin within the N-utliization (nut) site of the λ bacteriophage transcript (Tan and Frankel, 1995) λN peptide
   3534..3553    +  misc_RNA       gRNA scaffold (fragment): guide RNA scaffold for the Streptococcus pyogenes CRISPR/Cas9 system
   3602..3719    +  misc_feature   cPPT/CTS: central polypurine tract and central termination sequence of HIV-1
   3768..4278    +  promoter       hPGK promoter: human phosphoglycerate kinase 1 promoter
   4368..5390    +  CDS            hph: KHYB_ECOLX - Experimental evidence at protein level: Swiss-Prot protein existence level 1. The aminoglycoside phosphotransferases achieve inactivation of their antibiotic substrates by phosphorylation. Only phosphorylates hygromycin and closely related compounds such as demethyl analogs and destomycin. From Escherichia coli.
   5414..5450    +  misc_feature   MCS (fragment): pBluescript multiple cloning site
   5446..5583    +  CDS            nef (fragment): NEF_HV1LA - Experimental evidence at protein level: Swiss-Prot protein existence level 1. Extracellular Nef protein targets CD4(+) T-lymphocytes for apoptosis by interacting with CXCR4 surface receptors. From Human immunodeficiency virus type 1 group M subtype B (isolate Lai) (HIV-1).
   5569..5749    +  LTR            5' LTR (truncated): truncated 5' long terminal repeat (LTR) from HIV-1
   5821..5942    +  polyA_signal   SV40 poly(A) signal: SV40 polyadenylation signal
   5982..6117    +  rep_origin     SV40 ori: SV40 origin of replication
   6138..6156    -  promoter       T7 promoter: promoter for bacteriophage T7 RNA polymerase
   6164..6319    +  CDS            lacZα (fragment): LacZα fragment of β-galactosidase; lacZ fragment
   6324..6752    +  rep_origin     f1 ori (sequence partly withheld): f1 bacteriophage origin of replication; arrow indicates direction of (+) strand synthesis
   6805..6909    +  promoter       AmpR promoter: bla
   6910..7770    +  CDS            AmpR: β-lactamase; bla; confers resistance to ampicillin, carbenicillin, and related antibiotics
   7941..222     +  rep_origin     ori (across the origin): high-copy-number ColE1/pMB1/pBR322/pUC origin of replication
>Addgene plasmid #75393 | pLH-sgRNA1-PP7-boxB | addgene full sequence | sequence record 271551 | Addgene NGS Result
GAACTGAGATACCTACAGCGTGAGCTATGAGAAAGCGCCACGCTTCCCGAAGGGAGAAAGGCGGACAGGT
ATCCGGTAAGCGGCAGGGTCGGAACAGGAGAGCGCACGAGGGAGCTTCCAGGGGGAAACGCCTGGTATCT
TTATAGTCCTGTCGGGTTTCGCCACCTCTGACTTGAGCGTCGATTTTTGTGATGCTCGTCAGGGGGGCGG
AGCCTATGGAAAAACGCCAGCAACGCGGCCTTTTTACGGTTCCTGGCCTTTTGCTGGCCTTTTGCTCACA
TGTTCTTTCCTGCGTTATCCCCTGATTCTGTGGATAACCGTATTACCGCCTTTGAGTGAGCTGATACCGC
TCGCCGCAGCCGAACGACCGAGCGCAGCGAGTCAGTGAGCGAGGAAGCGGAAGAGCGCCCAATACGCAAA
CCGCCTCTCCCCGCGCGTTGGCCGATTCATTAATGCAGCTGGCACGACAGGTTTCCCGACTGGAAAGCGG
GCAGTGAGCGCAACGCAATTAATGTGAGTTAGCTCACTCATTAGGCACCCCAGGCTTTACACTTTATGCT
TCCGGCTCGTATGTTGTGTGGAATTGTGAGCGGATAACAATTTCACACAGGAAACAGCTATGACCATGAT
TACGCCAAGCGCGCAATTAACCCTCACTAAAGGGAACAAAAGCTGGAGCTGCAAGCTTAATGTAGTCTTA
TGCAATACTCTTGTAGTCTTGCAACATGGTAACGATGAGTTAGCAACATGCCTTACAAGGAGAGAAAAAG
CACCGTGCATGCCGATTGGTGGAAGTAAGGTGGTACGATCGTGCCTTATTAGGAAGGCAACAGACGGGTC
TGACATGGATTGGACGAACCACTGAATTGCCGCATTGCAGAGATATTGTATTTAAGTGCCTAGCTCGATA
CATAAACGGGTCTCTCTGGTTAGACCAGATCTGAGCCTGGGAGCTCTCTGGCTAACTAGGGAACCCACTG
CTTAAGCCTCAATAAAGCTTGCCTTGAGTGCTTCAAGTAGTGTGTGCCCGTCTGTTGTGTGACTCTGGTA
ACTAGAGATCCCTCAGACCCTTTTAGTCAGTGTGGAAAATCTCTAGCAGTGGCGCCCGAACAGGGACTTG
AAAGCGAAAGGGAAACCAGAGGAGCTCTCTCGACGCAGGACTCGGCTTGCTGAAGCGCGCACGGCAAGAG
GCGAGGGGCGGCGACTGGTGAGTACGCCAAAAATTTTGACTAGCGGAGGCTAGAAGGAGAGAGATGGGTG
CGAGAGCGTCAGTATTAAGCGGGGGAGAATTAGATCGCGATGGGAAAAAATTCGGTTAAGGCCAGGGGGA
AAGAAAAAATATAAATTAAAACATATAGTATGGGCAAGCAGGGAGCTAGAACGATTCGCAGTTAATCCTG
GCCTGTTAGAAACATCAGAAGGCTGTAGACAAATACTGGGACAGCTACAACCATCCCTTCAGACAGGATC
AGAAGAACTTAGATCATTATATAATACAGTAGCAACCCTCTATTGTGTGCATCAAAGGATAGAGATAAAA
GACACCAAGGAAGCTTTAGACAAGATAGAGGAAGAGCAAAACAAAAGTAAGACCACCGCACAGCAAGCGG
CCGCTGATCTTCAGACCTGGAGGAGGAGATATGAGGGACAATTGGAGAAGTGAATTATATAAATATAAAG
TAGTAAAAATTGAACCATTAGGAGTAGCACCCACCAAGGCAAAGAGAAGAGTGGTGCAGAGAGAAAAAAG
AGCAGTGGGAATAGGAGCTTTGTTCCTTGGGTTCTTGGGAGCAGCAGGAAGCACTATGGGCGCAGCGTCA
ATGACGCTGACGGTACAGGCCAGACAATTATTGTCTGGTATAGTGCAGCAGCAGAACAATTTGCTGAGGG
CTATTGAGGCGCAACAGCATCTGTTGCAACTCACAGTCTGGGGCATCAAGCAGCTCCAGGCAAGAATCCT
GGCTGTGGAAAGATACCTAAAGGATCAACAGCTCCTGGGGATTTGGGGTTGCTCTGGAAAACTCATTTGC
ACCACTGCTGTGCCTTGGAATGCTAGTTGGAGTAATAAATCTCTGGAACAGATTTGGAATCACACGACCT
GGATGGAGTGGGACAGAGAAATTAACAATTACACAAGCTTAATACACTCCTTAATTGAAGAATCGCAAAA
CCAGCAAGAAAAGAATGAACAAGAATTATTGGAATTAGATAAATGGGCAAGTTTGTGGAATTGGTTTAAC
ATAACAAATTGGCTGTGGTATATAAAATTATTCATAATGATAGTAGGAGGCTTGGTAGGTTTAAGAATAG
TTTTTGCTGTACTTTCTATAGTGAATAGAGTTAGGCAGGGATATTCACCATTATCGTTTCAGACCCACCT
CCCAACCCCGAGGGGACCCGACAGGCCCGAAGGAATAGAAGAAGAAGGTGGAGAGAGAGACAGAGACAGA
TCCATTCGATTAGTGAACGGATCTCGACGGTATCGATCACGAGACTAGCCTCGAGCGGCCGCCCCCTTCA
CCGAGGGCCTATTTCCCATGATTCCTTCATATTTGCATATACGATACAAGGCTGTTAGAGAGATAATTGG
AATTAATTTGACTGTAAACACAAAGATATTAGTACAAAATACGTGACGTAGAAAGTAATAATTTCTTGGG
TAGTTTGCAGTTTTAAAATTATGTTTTAAAATGGACTATCATATGCTTACCGTAACTTGAAAGTATTTCG
ATTTCTTGGCTTTATATATCTTGTGGAAAGGACGAAACACCGGTGTCTTCGAGGCTTACTAAAAGCCAGA
TAACAGTATGCGTATTTGCGCGCTGATTTTTGCGGTATAAGAATATATACTGATATGTATACCCGAAGTA
TGTCAAAAAGAGGTGTGCTATGAAGCAGCGTATTACAGTGACAGTTGACAGCGACAGCTATCAGTTGCTC
AAGGCATATATGATGTCAATATCTCCGGTCTGGTAAGCACAACCATGCAGAATGAAGCCCGTCGTCTGCG
TGCCGAACGCTGGAAAGCGGAAAATCAGGAAGGGATGGCTGAGGTCGCCCGGTTTATTGAAATGAACGGC
TCTTTTGCTGACGAGAACAGGGACTGGTGAAATGCAGTTTAAGGTTTACACCTATAAAAGAGAGAGCCGT
TATCGTCTGTTTGTGGATGTACAGAGTGATATTATTGACACGCCCGGGCGACGGATGGTGATCCCCCTGG
CCAGTGCACGTCTGCTGTCAGATAAAGTCTCCCGTGAACTTTACCCGGTGGTGCATATCGGGGATGAAAG
CTGGCGCATGATGACCACCGATATGGCCAGTGTGCCGGTCTCCGTTATCGGGGAAGAAGTGGCTGATCTC
AGCCACCGCGAAAATGACATCAAAAACGCCATTAACCTGATGTTCTGGGGAATATAAACCCTGCAGGACG
AAGACCCGTTTGAGAGCTACCGGAGCAGACGATATGGCGTCGCTCCGGTAGCAAGTTCAAATAAGGCTAG
TCCGTTATCAACTTGGGCCCTGAAGAAGGGCCCAAGTGGCACCGAGTCGGTGCTTTTTTTGAATTCTCGA
CCTCGAGACAAATGGCAGTATTCATCCACAATTTTAAAAGAAAAGGGGGGATTGGGGGGTACAGTGCAGG
GGAAAGAATAGTAGACATAATAGCAACAGACATACAAACTAAAGAATTACAAAAACAAATTACAAAAATT
CAAAATTTTCGGGTTTATTACAGGGACAGCAGAGATCCACTTTGGCCGCGGCTCGAGGGGGTTGGGGTTG
CGCCTTTTCCAAGGCAGCCCTGGGTTTGCGCAGGGACGCGGCTGCTCTGGGCGTGGTTCCGGGAAACGCA
GCGGCGCCGACCCTGGGTCTCGCACATTCTTCACGTCCGTTCGCAGCGTCACCCGGATCTTCGCCGCTAC
CCTTGTGGGCCCCCCGGCGACGCTTCCTGCTCCGCCCCTAAGTCGGGAAGGTTCCTTGCGGTTCGCGGCG
TGCCGGACGTGACAAACGGAAGCCGCACGTCTCACTAGTACCCTCGCAGACGGACAGCGCCAGGGAGCAA
TGGCAGCGCGCCGACCGCGATGGGCTGTGGCCAATAGCGGCTGCTCAGCAGGGCGCGCCGAGAGCAGCGG
CCGGGAAGGGGCGGTGCGGGAGGCGGGGTGTGGGGCGGTAGTGTGGGCCCTGTTCCTGCCCGCGCGGTGT
TCCGCATTCTGCAAGCCTCCGGAGCGCACGTCGGCAGTCGGCTCCCTCGTTGACCGAATCACCGACCTCT
CTCCCCAGGGGGATCCACCGGATCAAGCTTGCCAGCTGGGGCGCCCTCTGGTAAGGTTGGGAAGCCCTGC
AGATCTGATCCCGGGGGGCAATGAGATATGAAAAAGCCTGAACTCACCGCGACGTCTGTCGAGAAGTTTC
TGATCGAAAAGTTCGACAGCGTCTCCGACCTGATGCAGCTCTCGGAGGGCGAAGAATCTCGTGCTTTCAG
CTTCGATGTAGGAGGGCGTGGATATGTCCTGCGGGTAAATAGCTGCGCCGATGGTTTCTACAAAGATCGT
TATGTTTATCGGCACTTTGCATCGGCCGCGCTCCCGATTCCGGAAGTGCTTGACATTGGGGAATTTAGCG
AGAGCCTGACCTATTGCATCTCCCGCCGTGCACAGGGTGTCACGTTGCAAGATCTGCCTGAAACCGAACT
GCCCGCTGTTCTGCAGCCGGTCGCGGAGGCCATGGATGCGATCGCTGCGGCCGATCTTAGCCAGACGAGC
GGGTTCGGCCCATTCGGACCGCAAGGAATCGGTCAATACACTACATGGCGTGATTTCATATGCGCGATTG
CTGATCCCCATGTGTATCACTGGCAAACTGTGATGGACGACACCGTCAGTGCGTCCGTCGCGCAGGCTCT
CGATGAGCTGATGCTTTGGGCCGAGGACTGCCCCGAAGTCCGGCACCTCGTGCACGCGGATTTCGGCTCC
AACAATGTCCTGACGGACAATGGCCGCATAACAGCGGTCATTGACTGGAGCGAGGCGATGTTCGGGGATT
CCCAATACGAGGTCGCCAACATCTTCTTCTGGAGGCCGTGGTTGGCTTGTATGGAGCAGCAGACGCGCTA
CTTCGAGCGGAGGCATCCGGAGCTTGCAGGATCGCCGCGGCTCCGGGCGTATATGCTCCGCATTGGTCTT
GACCAACTCTATCAGAGCTTGGTTGACGGCAATTTCGATGATGCAGCTTGGGCGCAGGGTCGATGCGACG
CAATCGTCCGATCCGGAGCCGGGACTGTCGGGCGTACACAAATCGCCCGCAGAAGCGCGGCCGTCTGGAC
CGATGGCTGTGTAGAAGTACTCGCCGATAGTGGAAACCGACGCCCCAGCACTCGTCCGAGGGCAAAGGAA
TAGAGTAGATGCCGACCGGGATCTATCGATACCGTCGACCTCGAGGGGGGGCCCGGTACCTTTAAGACCA
ATGACTTACAAGGCAGCTGTAGATCTTAGCCACTTTTTAAAAGAAAAGGGGGGACTGGAAGGGCTAATTC
ACTCCCAACGAAGAAAAGATCTGCTTTTTGCTTGTACTGGGTCTCTCTGGTTAGACCAGATCTGAGCCTG
GGAGCTCTCTGGCTAACTAGGGAACCCACTGCTTAAGCCTCAATAAAGCTTGCCTTGAGTGCTTCAAGTA
GTGTGTGCCCGTCTGTTGTGTGACTCTGGTAACTAGAGATCCCTCAGACCCTTTTAGTCAGTGTGGAAAA
TCTCTAGCAGTAGTAGTTCATGTCATCTTATTATTCAGTATTTATAACTTGCAAAGAAATGAATATCAGA
GAGTGAGAGGAACTTGTTTATTGCAGCTTATAATGGTTACAAATAAAGCAATAGCATCACAAATTTCACA
AATAAAGCATTTTTTTCACTGCATTCTAGTTGTGGTTTGTCCAAACTCATCAATGTATCTTATCATGTCT
GGCTCTAGCTATCCCGCCCCTAACTCCGCCCATCCCGCCCCTAACTCCGCCCAGTTCCGCCCATTCTCCG
CCCCATGGCTGACTAATTTTTTTTATTTATGCAGAGGCCGAGGCCGCCTCGGCCTCTGAGCTATTCCAGA
AGTAGTGAGGAGGCTTTTTTGGAGGCCTAGGGACGTACCCAATTCGCCCTATAGTGAGTCGTATTACGCG
CGCTCACTGGCCGTCGTTTTACAACGTCGTGACTGGGAAAACCCTGGCGTTACCCAACTTAATCGCCTTG
CAGCACATCCCCCTTTCGCCAGCTGGCGTAATAGCGAAGAGGCCCGCACCGATCGCCCTTCCCAACAGTT
GCGCAGCCTGAATGGCGAATGGG
[124 nt withheld, positions 6324-6447]
C
[91 nt withheld, positions 6449-6539]
A
[49 nt withheld, positions 6541-6589]
CCTTTGACGTTGGAGTCCACGTTCTTT
[37 nt withheld, positions 6617-6653]
ACCCTATCTCGGTCTATTCTTTTGATTTATAAGGGATTTTGCCGATTTCGGCCTATTGGTTAAAAAATGA
GCTGATTTAACAAAAATTTAACGCGAATTTTAACAAAATATTAACGCTTACAATTTAGGTGGCACTTTTC
GGGGAAATGTGCGCGGAACCCCTATTTGTTTATTTTTCTAAATACATTCAAATATGTATCCGCTCATGAG
ACAATAACCCTGATAAATGCTTCAATAATATTGAAAAAGGAAGAGTATGAGTATTCAACATTTCCGTGTC
GCCCTTATTCCCTTTTTTGCGGCATTTTGCCTTCCTGTTTTTGCTCACCCAGAAACGCTGGTGAAAGTAA
AAGATGCTGAAGATCAGTTGGGTGCACGAGTGGGTTACATCGAACTGGATCTCAACAGCGGTAAGATCCT
TGAGAGTTTTCGCCCCGAAGAACGTTTTCCAATGATGAGCACTTTTAAAGTTCTGCTATGTGGCGCGGTA
TTATCCCGTATTGACGCCGGGCAAGAGCAACTCGGTCGCCGCATACACTATTCTCAGAATGACTTGGTTG
AGTACTCACCAGTCACAGAAAAGCATCTTACGGATGGCATGACAGTAAGAGAATTATGCAGTGCTGCCAT
AACCATGAGTGATAACACTGCGGCCAACTTACTTCTGACAACGATCGGAGGACCGAAGGAGCTAACCGCT
TTTTTGCACAACATGGGGGATCATGTAACTCGCCTTGATCGTTGGGAACCGGAGCTGAATGAAGCCATAC
CAAACGACGAGCGTGACACCACGATGCCTGTAGCAATGGCAACAACGTTGCGCAAACTATTAACTGGCGA
ACTACTTACTCTAGCTTCCCGGCAACAATTAATAGACTGGATGGAGGCGGATAAAGTTGCAGGACCACTT
CTGCGCTCGGCCCTTCCGGCTGGCTGGTTTATTGCTGATAAATCTGGAGCCGGTGAGCGTGGGTCTCGCG
GTATCATTGCAGCACTGGGGCCAGATGGTAAGCCCTCCCGTATCGTAGTTATCTACACGACGGGGAGTCA
GGCAACTATGGATGAACGAAATAGACAGATCGCTGAGATAGGTGCCTCACTGATTAAGCATTGGTAACTG
TCAGACCAAGTTTACTCATATATACTTTAGATTGATTTAAAACTTCATTTTTAATTTAAAAGGATCTAGG
TGAAGATCCTTTTTGATAATCTCATGACCAAAATCCCTTAACGTGAGTTTTCGTTCCACTGAGCGTCAGA
CCCCGTAGAAAAGATCAAAGGATCTTCTTGAGATCCTTTTTTTCTGCGCGTAATCTGCTGCTTGCAAACA
AAAAAACCACCGCTACCAGCGGTGGTTTGTTTGCCGGATCAAGAGCTACCAACTCTTTTTCCGAAGGTAA
CTGGCTTCAGCAGAGCGCAGATACCAAATACTGTTCTTCTAGTGTAGCCGTAGTTAGGCCACCACTTCAA
GAACTCTGTAGCACCGCCTACATACCTCGCTCTGCTAATCCTGTTACCAGTGGCTGCTGCCAGTGGCGAT
AAGTCGTGTCTTACCGGGTTGGACTCAAGACGATAGTTACCGGATAAGGCGCAGCGGTCGGGCTGAACGG
GGGGTTCGTGCACACAGCCCAGCTTGGAGCGAACGACCTACACC
